>Addgene plasmid #37728 | pUASp YFP Rab23 CA | addgene partial sequence | sequence record 55818 | EGFP-C 5'-CATGGTCCTGCTGGAGTTCGTG-3'
GAGCTGTACAAGTCCGGACTCAGATCTCGAGCTCAAGCTTCGAATTCTGCAGTCGACGGTACCGCGGGCC
CGGGATCATCAACAAGTTTGTACAAAAAAGCAGGCTTAATGCGTCTAATCCAAACGGCAACCGGCGGTGC
TGCTGCGTCCGTTCTGCAGACCCACTCCCAGGCGCAGTACAACTACACCAGCATGCGTGAAGATGATATC
GAGCTGGCCATTAAAGTGGTCATTGTTGGAAATGGCGGCGTTGGCAAGTCATCAATGATCCAGCGCTATT
GCAAAGGCATTTTCACGAAGGACTACAAGAAAACGATTGGAGTGGACTTCCTAGAGCGACAGATCGAGAT
CGACGGCGAGGATGTGCGCATCATGCTGTGGGACACCGCCGGCCTAGAGGAGTTCGACTGCATCACAAAG
GCGTACTACCGCGGCGCCCAGGCTTCCGTCCTGGTCTTTTCGACGACGGATCGAGCATCCTTCGACGCGA
TCAAGGATTGGAAGCGCAAGGTGGAGAACGAGTGCAACGAGATACCCACAGTGATTGTGCAGAACAAGAT
CGATCTTATCGAACAGGCGGTGGTTACGGCCGACGAGGTGGAGACGCTGGCCAAGCTCCTCAACTGCCGG
CTCATCCGCACCTCCGTCAAGGAGGACATTAACGTGGCGTCCGTGTTTCGCTACCTGGCCACCAAGTGCC
ATCAGCTAATGACCCAGAGCTACGACCAGGTGGCCGGAAACCAGCAAAACTCCAGCCATCCGCCTTACAG
CAGCACGCCCACGATCAGCGCCTTCAGCCCGACCTTCACAAAGTCCAGCAGCGGCACCATCGTCCTCCGT
CCGGCGAAGAAGGGCCATGGCTCCAGCGTGGCCCGAAAGCGAAAGATAGTGCTCAAGAAATGCGGAATAT
TGTGAAACCCA
