[The description below was written by a language model from this plasmid's Addgene catalogue record.]
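Description:
pUASp YFP Rab23 CA is a Drosophila expression plasmid built on the pUASp backbone (about 9.9 kb without insert), a vector designed for GAL4-dependent transgene expression in flies. It is propagated in E. coli under ampicillin selection; the record gives no feature table, so the bacterial origin, copy number and any fly transformation marker or transposon elements are not documented here. The promoter field is listed as "GAL4", which indicates that transcription is driven from GAL4-responsive upstream activating sequences (UAS) rather than from a constitutive promoter. The pUASp design is generally used because it supports expression in the germline as well as in somatic tissues.

The insert is the D. melanogaster small GTPase Rab23 (CG2108), introduced by Gateway recombination and fused in frame to an N-terminal YFP supplied by the backbone. The coding sequence carries a Q96L substitution, annotated as constitutively active. Mutations of this conserved glutamine in Rab proteins typically impair GTP hydrolysis and so hold the protein in its GTP-bound, active state. Placing the fluorescent tag at the N terminus leaves the C-terminal end free, which in Rab GTPases is normally the site of prenylation required for membrane association.

When the transgene is combined with a tissue- or stage-specific GAL4 driver, the YFP–Rab23 fusion can be expressed in chosen cell populations. This allows both visualisation of the subcellular localisation of the protein and assessment of the consequences of locked-on Rab23 activity. The construct belongs to a larger collection of tagged wild-type and mutant Drosophila Rab proteins made for studying membrane trafficking in vivo.
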