Addgene plasmid #37728: pUASp YFP Rab23 CA
Depositing lab: Matthew Scott. Depositing organization: Stanford University. Publication: Thirty-one flavors of Drosophila rab proteins. Zhang J, Schulze KL, Hiesinger PR, Suyama K, Wang S, Fish M, Acar M, Hoskins RA, Bellen HJ, Scott MP. Genetics. 2007 Jun;176(2):1307-22. Epub 2007 Apr 3. 10.1534/genetics.106.066761 PubMed 17409086.
Backbone
  Vector backbone: pUASp
  Backbone size w/o insert (bp): 9939
  Vector type: Insect Expression ; Drosophila
Growth in bacteria
  Bacterial resistance: Ampicillin, 100 μg/mL
  Growth temperature: 37°C
  Growth strain: Top10
  Copy number: Unknown
Gene/Insert
  Gene/Insert name: Rab23
  Species: D. melanogaster (fly)
  Mutation: Q96L (constitutive active)
  Entrez Gene: Rab23 (a.k.a. Dmel_CG2108, CG2108, DmRab23, Dmel\CG2108, Q9VNG6, rab23)
  Promoter: GAL4
  Tag / fusion protein: YFP (N terminal on backbone)
  Cloning method: Gateway Cloning
  Sequencing primers: 5′ EGFP-C; 3′ pUASp-3 (5'-AGGTTTAACCAGGGGATGCT-3')
Terms and licenses: Academic/Nonprofit Terms; Industry Terms: Not Available to Industry
How to cite: pUASp YFP Rab23 CA was a gift from Matthew Scott (Addgene plasmid # 37728 ; http://n2t.net/addgene:37728 ; RRID:Addgene_37728)
